Addgene plasmid #126533: 2SP8
Purpose: 2-input history dependent program A then B;BFP-0-sfGFP
Depositing lab: Jerome Bonnet. Depositing organization: CNRS UMR 5048, INSERM U1054, Centre de Biochimie Structurale. Publication: Rational programming of history-dependent logic in cellular populations. Zuniga A, Guiziou S, Mayonove P, Meriem ZB, Camacho M, Moreau V, Ciandrini L, Hersen P, Bonnet J. Nat Commun. 2020 Sep 21;11(1):4758. doi: 10.1038/s41467-020-18455-z. PubMed 32958811.
Backbone
  Vector backbone: pSB4K5
  Vector type: Bacterial Expression
Growth in bacteria
  Bacterial resistance: Kanamycin, 50 μg/mL
  Growth temperature: 37°C
  Growth strain: DH5alpha
  Copy number: Low Copy
Gene/Insert
  Gene/Insert name: 2-input A then B;BFP-0-sfGFP
Terms and licenses: Academic/Nonprofit Terms; Industry Terms: Not Available to Industry
How to cite: 2SP8 was a gift from Jerome Bonnet (Addgene plasmid # 126533 ; http://n2t.net/addgene:126533 ; RRID:Addgene_126533)
