[The description below was written by a language model from this plasmid's Addgene catalogue record and pLannotate feature annotations shown in this document.]
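Description:
2SP8 is a low-copy bacterial expression plasmid built on the pSB4K5 backbone and designed as a two-input, history-dependent genetic program for E. coli. It replicates through the pSC101 origin together with its required Rep101 (RepA) initiator protein, which keeps copy number low, and it is selected with kanamycin via the KanR aminoglycoside phosphotransferase gene. Backbone terminators, including the lambda t0 and his operon terminators, insulate the insert from the replication and resistance functions.

The payload is annotated as "2-input A then B; BFP-0-sfGFP". This indicates a scaffold whose fluorescent output depends on the order in which two inputs are received, with TagBFP, no output, and superfolder GFP assigned to different states of the program. The feature table shows two divergently arranged reporter units flanking a central promoter region detected as a fragment resembling the trc promoter on the minus strand. On that strand lie an sTRSV hammerhead ribozyme, the TagBFP coding sequence and a T7Te terminator. On the plus strand, a second hammerhead-type ribozyme precedes superfolder GFP. Ribozymes placed upstream of coding sequences typically cleave off variable 5' leader RNA, making expression less dependent on the upstream context.

Switching between outputs in programs of this kind is generally achieved by recombinase-mediated inversion or excision of DNA segments. However, no recombinase attachment sites or recombinase genes are annotated in the table, and the record does not state the identity of inputs A and B, so the switching mechanism cannot be detailed from the record. The construct is used to implement and study history-dependent logic in bacterial populations.
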