Features (pLannotate 1.2.2; 12 found; start..end, strand, type, name):
    103..130     -  terminator     T7Te terminator: phage T7 early transcription terminator
    181..870     -  CDS            TagBFP: TagBFP is a basic (constitutively fluorescent) blue fluorescent protein published in 2008, derived from Entacmaea quadricolor. It is reported to be a very rapidly-maturing monomer with very low acid sensitivity.
    912..961     -  misc_RNA       sTRSV HHRz: hammerhead ribozyme from the tobacco ringspot virus satellite RNA (Khvorova et al., 2003)
   1025..1049    -  promoter       trc promoter (fragment): strong E. coli promoter; hybrid between the trp and lac UV5 promoters
   1102..1156    +  ncRNA          Hammerhead 3 (fragment): Accession: RF00008 - Hammerhead ribozyme (type III)
   1197..1910    +  CDS            superfolder GFP: GFP variant that folds robustly even when fused to poorly folded proteins (Pédelacq et al., 2006)
   1989..2048    -  terminator     his operon terminator: This putative transcriptin terminator from the E. coli his operon has a 2-bp deletion introduced during synthesis. Its efficiency has not been determined.
   2085..2179    +  terminator     lambda t0 terminator: transcription terminator from phage lambda
   2671..2893    +  rep_origin     pSC101 ori: low-copy replication origin that requires the Rep101 protein
   2941..3891    +  CDS            Rep101: RepA protein needed for replication with the pSC101 origin; rep101
   4249..5064    +  CDS            KanR: aminoglycoside phosphotransferase confers resistance to kanamycin in bacteria or G418 (Geneticin®) in eukaryotes
   5076..5116    +  terminator     bacterial terminator (fragment): putative bacterial transcription terminator
>Addgene plasmid #126533 | 2SP8 | addgene full sequence | sequence record 249682 | Addgene NGS Result
GCCACCTGGGATTTCCGAAGATTGACTATTCTCAGATAAAGTAAATAATAAAAAAGCCGGATTAATAATC
TGGCTTTTTATATTCTCTCTCTAGTATATAAACGCAGAAAGGCCCACCCGAAGGTGAGCCAGTGTGATAA
GAATAGTAATACAGGATCCGAATCGTTTCAGTTGCCTTTAGTGCCCCAGTTTGCTAGGGAGGTCGCAGTA
TCTGGCCACTGCCACCTCGTGCTGCTCGACGTAGGTCTCGTTGTTGGCCTCCTTGATTCTTTCCAGTCTG
TAGTCCACATAGTAGACGCCAGGCATCTTGAGGTTCTTAGCGGGTTTCTTGGATCTATATGTGGTCTTGA
TGTTTGCGATCAGATGGCTCCCGCCCACGAGCTTCAGGGCCATGTCGTTTCTGCCTTCCAGGCCGCCGTC
AGCGGGGTACAGCGTCTCGGTGAAGGCCTCCCAGCCGAGTGTTTTCTTCTGCATCACAGGGCCGTTGGAT
GTGAAGTTCACCCCTCTGATCTTGACGTTGTAGATGAGGCAGCCGTCCTGGAGGCTGGTGTCCTGGGTAG
CGGTCAGCACGCCCCCGTCTTCGTATGTGGTGACTCTCTCCCATGTGAAGCCCTCAGGGAAGGACTGCTT
GAAGAAGTCGGGGATGCCCTGGGTGTGGTTGATGAAGGTCTTGCTGCCGTAGAGGAAGCTAGTAGCCAGG
ATGTCGAAGGCGAAGGGGAGAGGGCCGCCCTCGACCACCTTGATTCTCATGGTCTGGGTGCCCTCGTAGG
GCTTGCCTTCGCCCTCGGATGTGCACTTGAAGTGATGGTTGTCCACGGTGCCCTCCATGTACAGCTTCAT
GTGCATGTTCTCCTTAATCAGCTCGCTCATCTAGTATTTCTCCTCTTTTTAAACAAAATTATTTGTAGAG
GCTGTTTCGTCCTCACGGACTCATCAGACCGGAAAGCACATCCGGTGACAGCTGCCCGGATGATCCTGAC
GACGGAGACCGCCGTCGTCGACAAGCCGGCCGATCCACAAACATTACGAGCCGGATGATTAATTGTCAAG
CAAAAAAAGCAAAAAGCATTTACCTTGATTGAGATGTTAATTGTGTTGGCATAGGGTGTCTCAAGGTGCG
TACCTTGACTGATGAGTCCGAAAGGACGAAACACCCCTCTACAAATAATTTTGTTTAAAAAGAGGAGAAA
TACTAGATGCGTAAAGGCGAAGAGCTGTTCACTGGTGTCGTCCCTATTCTGGTGGAACTGGATGGTGATG
TCAACGGTCATAAGTTTTCCGTGCGTGGCGAGGGTGAAGGTGACGCAACTAATGGTAAACTGACGCTGAA
GTTCATCTGTACTACTGGTAAACTGCCGGTACCTTGGCCGACTCTGGTAACGACGCTGACTTATGGTGTT
CAGTGCTTTGCTCGTTATCCGGACCATATGAAGCAGCATGACTTCTTCAAGTCCGCCATGCCGGAAGGCT
ATGTGCAGGAACGCACGATTTCCTTTAAGGATGACGGCACGTACAAAACGCGTGCGGAAGTGAAATTTGA
AGGCGATACCCTGGTAAACCGCATTGAGCTGAAAGGCATTGACTTTAAAGAAGACGGCAATATCCTGGGC
CATAAGCTGGAATACAATTTTAACAGCCACAATGTTTACATCACCGCCGATAAACAAAAAAATGGCATTA
AAGCGAATTTTAAAATTCGCCACAACGTGGAGGATGGCAGCGTGCAGCTGGCTGATCACTACCAGCAAAA
CACTCCAATCGGTGATGGTCCTGTTCTGCTGCCAGACAATCACTATCTGAGCACGCAAAGCGTTCTGTCT
AAAGATCCGAACGAGAAACGCGATCATATGGTTCTGCTGGAGTTCGTAACCGCAGCGGGCATCACGCATG
GTATGGATGAACTGTACAAATGATAAAACCTATCTATTCGTTTTCAACAGAGTAAGGGTATCCGAGTTCT
TAGACGTCAGGTGGCAAACGCGAAGTAATCTTTTCGGTTTTAAAGAAAAAGGGCAGGGTGGTGACACCTT
GCCCGTTTTTTTGCCGGAGCTAGAGCTGTCAGACCAAGTTTACGAGCTCGCTTGGACTCCTGTTGATAGA
TCCAGTAATGACCTCAGAACTCCATCTGGATTTGTTCAGAACGCTCGGTTGCCGCCGGGCGTTTTTTATT
GGTGAGAATCCAAGCACTAGGGACAGTAAGACGGGTAAGCCTGTTGATGATACCGCTGCCTTACTGGGTG
CATTAGCCAGTCTGAATGACCTGTCACGGGATAATCCGAAGTGGTCAGACTGGAAAATCAGAGGGCAGGA
ACTGCTGAACAGCAAAAAGTCAGATAGCACCACATAGCAGACCCGCCATAAAACGCCCTGAGAAGCCCGT
GACGGGCTTTTCTTGTATTATGGGTAGTTTCCTTGCATGAATCCATAAAAGGCGCCTGTAGTGCCATTTA
CCCCCATTCACTGCCAGAGCCGTGAGCGCAGCGAACTGAATGTCACGAAAAAGACAGCGACTCAGGTGCC
TGATGGTCGGAGACAAAAGGAATATTCAGCGATTTGCCCGAGCTTGCGAGGGTGCTACTTAAGCCTTTAG
GGTTTTAAGGTCTGTTTTGTAGAGGAGCAAACAGCGTTTGCGACATCCTTTTGTAATACTGCGGAACTGA
CTAAAGTAGTGAGTTATACACAGGGCTGGGATCTATTCTTTTTATCTTTTTTTATTCTTTCTTTATTCTA
TAAATTATAACCACTTGAATATAAACAAAAAAAACACACAAAGGTCTAGCGGAATTTACAGAGGGTCTAG
CAGAATTTACAAGTTTTCCAGCAAAGGTCTAGCAGAATTTACAGATACCCACAACTCAAAGGAAAAGGAC
ATGTAATTATCATTGACTAGCCCATCTCAATTGGTATAGTGATTAAAATCACCTAGACCAATTGAGATGT
ATGTCTGAATTAGTTGTTTTCAAAGCAAATGAACTAGCGATTAGTCGCTATGACTTAACGGAGCATGAAA
CCAAGCTAATTTTATGCTGTGTGGCACTACTCAACCCCACGATTGAAAACCCTACAAGGAAAGAACGGAC
GGTATCGTTCACTTATAACCAATACGCTCAGATGATGAACATCAGTAGGGAAAATGCTTATGGTGTATTA
GCTAAAGCAACCAGAGAGCTGATGACGAGAACTGTGGAAATCAGGAATCCTTTGGTTAAAGGCTTTGAGA
TTTTCCAGTGGACAAACTATGCCAAGTTCTCAAGCGAAAAATTAGAATTAGTTTTTAGTGAAGAGATATT
GCCTTATCTTTTCCAGTTAAAAAAATTCATAAAATATAATCTGGAACATGTTAAGTCTTTTGAAAACAAA
TACTCTATGAGGATTTATGAGTGGTTATTAAAAGAACTAACACAAAAGAAAACTCACAAGGCAAATATAG
AGATTAGCCTTGATGAATTTAAGTTCATGTTAATGCTTGAAAATAACTACCATGAGTTTAAAAGGCTTAA
CCAATGGGTTTTGAAACCAATAAGTAAAGATTTAAACACTTACAGCAATATGAAATTGGTGGTTGATAAG
CGAGGCCGCCCGACTGATACGTTGATTTTCCAAGTTGAACTAGATAGACAAATGGATCTCGTAACCGAAC
TTGAGAACAACCAGATAAAAATGAATGGTGACAAAATACCAACAACCATTACATCAGATTCCTACCTACA
TAACGGACTAAGAAAAACACTACACGATGCTTTAACTGCAAAAATTCAGCTCACCAGTTTTGAGGCAAAA
TTTTTGAGTGACATGCAAAGTAAGTATGATCTCAATGGTTCGTTCTCATGGCTCACGCAAAAACAACGAA
CCACACTAGAGAACATACTGGCTAAATACGGAAGGATCTGAGGTTCTTATGGCTCTTGTATCTATCAGTG
AAGCATCAAGACTAACAAACAAAAGTAGAACAACTGTTCACCGTTACATATCAAAGGGAAAACTGTCCAT
ATGCACAGATGAAAACGGTGTAAAAAAGATAGATACATCAGAGCTTTTACGAGTTTTTGGTGCATTCAAA
GCTGTTCACCATGAACAGATCGACAATGTAACTACTAGAGCTGATCCTTCAACTCAGCAAAAGTTCGATT
TATTCAACAAAGCCACGTTGTGTCTCAAAATCTCTGATGTTACATTGCACAAGATAAAAATATATCATCA
TGAACAATAAAACTGTCTGCTTACATAAACAGTAATACAAGGGGTGTTATGAGCCATATTCAACGGGAAA
CGTCTTGCTCCCGTCCGCGCTTAAACTCCAACATGGACGCTGATTTATATGGGTATAAATGGGCTCGCGA
TAATGTCGGGCAATCAGGTGCGACAATCTATCGCTTGTATGGGAAGCCCGATGCGCCAGAGTTGTTTCTG
AAACATGGCAAAGGTAGCGTTGCCAATGATGTTACAGATGAGATGGTCCGTCTCAACTGGCTGACGGAGT
TTATGCCTCTCCCGACCATCAAGCATTTTATCCGTACTCCTGATGATGCGTGGTTACTCACCACCGCGAT
TCCTGGGAAAACAGCCTTCCAGGTATTAGAAGAATATCCTGATTCAGGTGAAAATATTGTTGATGCGCTG
GCCGTGTTCCTGCGCCGGTTACATTCGATTCCTGTTTGTAATTGTCCTTTTAACAGCGATCGTGTATTTC
GTCTTGCTCAGGCGCAATCACGCATGAATAACGGTTTGGTTGATGCGAGTGATTTTGATGACGAGCGTAA
TGGCTGGCCTGTTGAACAAGTCTGGAAAGAAATGCACAAGCTCTTGCCATTCTCACCGGATTCAGTCGTC
ACTCATGGTGATTTCTCACTTGATAACCTTATTTTTGACGAGGGGAAATTAATAGGTTGTATTGATGTTG
GACGGGTCGGAATCGCAGACCGTTACCAGGACCTTGCCATTCTTTGGAACTGCCTCGGTGAGTTTTCTCC
TTCATTACAGAAACGGCTTTTTCAAAAATATGGTATTGATAATCCTGATATGAATAAATTGCAGTTTCAT
TTGATGCTCGATGAGTTTTTCTAATAATACTAGCAGAAATCATCCTTAGCGAAAGCTAAGGATTTTTTTT
ATCTGATTACCGCCTTTGAGTGAGCTCTTACTGAAGCACGATTCTACTCGGAAGTGGTCAATAATTCGTG
GTTTGTCTGGTCAACCACCGCGGTCTCAGTGGTGTACGGTACAAACCCCCCTTACGGCAGACCTGAGTAA
AGGAGTTTTTTAGTTACCTTAATTGAAATAAACGAAATAAAAACTC
