>Addgene plasmid #126533 | 2SP8 | depositor partial sequence | sequence record 242328 | 2SP8 sequence 5493 bps
CTCGGATACCCTTACTCTGTTGAAAACGAATAGATAGGTTTTATCATTTGTACAGTTCATCCATACCATG
CGTGATGCCCGCTGCGGTTACGAACTCCAGCAGAACCATATGATCGCGTTTCTCGTTCGGATCTTTAGAC
AGAACGCTTTGCGTGCTCAGATAGTGATTGTCTGGCAGCAGAACAGGACCATCACCGATTGGAGTGTTTT
GCTGGTAGTGATCAGCCAGCTGCACGCTGCCATCCTCCACGTTGTGGCGAATTTTAAAATTCGCTTTAAT
GCCATTTTTTTGTTTATCGGCGGTGATGTAAACATTGTGGCTGTTAAAATTGTATTCCAGCTTATGGCCC
AGGATATTGCCGTCTTCTTTAAAGTCAATGCCTTTCAGCTCAATGCGGTTTACCAGGGTATCGCCTTCAA
ATTTCACTTCCGCACGCGTTTTGTACGTGCCGTCATCCTTAAAGGAAATCGTGCGTTCCTGCACATAGCC
TTCCGGCATGGCGGACTTGAAGAAGTCATGCTGCTTCATATGGTCCGGATAACGAGCAAAGCACTGAACA
CCATAAGTCAGCGTCGTTACCAGAGTCGGCCAAGGTACCGGCAGTTTACCAGTAGTACAGATGAACTTCA
GCGTCAGTTTACCATTAGTTGCGTCACCTTCACCCTCGCCACGCACGGAAAACTTATGACCGTTGACATC
ACCATCCAGTTCCACCAGAATAGGGACGACACCAGTGAACAGCTCTTCGCCTTTACGCATCTAGTATTTC
TCCTCTTTTTAAACAAAATTATTTGTAGAGGGGTGTTTCGTCCTTTCGGACTCATCAGTCAAGGTACGCA
CCTTGAGACACCCTATGCCAACACAATTAACATCTCAATCAAGGTAAATGCTTTTTGCTTTTTTTGCTTG
ACAATTAATCATCCGGCTCGTAATGTTTGTGGATCGGCCGGCTTGTCGACGACGGCGGTCTCCGTCGTCA
GGATCATCCGGGCAGCTGTCACCGGATGTGCTTTCCGGTCTGATGAGTCCGTGAGGACGAAACAGCCTCT
ACAAATAATTTTGTTTAAAAAGAGGAGAAATACTAGATGAGCGAGCTGATTAAGGAGAACATGCACATGA
AGCTGTACATGGAGGGCACCGTGGACAACCATCACTTCAAGTGCACATCCGAGGGCGAAGGCAAGCCCTA
CGAGGGCACCCAGACCATGAGAATCAAGGTGGTCGAGGGCGGCCCTCTCCCCTTCGCCTTCGACATCCTG
GCTACTAGCTTCCTCTACGGCAGCAAGACCTTCATCAACCACACCCAGGGCATCCCCGACTTCTTCAAGC
AGTCCTTCCCTGAGGGCTTCACATGGGAGAGAGTCACCACATACGAAGACGGGGGCGTGCTGACCGCTAC
CCAGGACACCAGCCTCCAGGACGGCTGCCTCATCTACAACGTCAAGATCAGAGGGGTGAACTTCACATCC
AACGGCCCTGTGATGCAGAAGAAAACACTCGGCTGGGAGGCCTTCACCGAGACGCTGTACCCCGCTGACG
GCGGCCTGGAAGGCAGAAACGACATGGCCCTGAAGCTCGTGGGCGGGAGCCATCTGATCGCAAACATCAA
GACCACATATAGATCCAAGAAACCCGCTAAGAACCTCAAGATGCCTGGCGTCTACTATGTGGACTACAGA
CTGGAAAGAATCAAGGAGGCCAACAACGAGACCTACGTCGAGCAGCACGAGGTGGCAGTGGCCAGATACT
GCGACCTCCCTAGCAAACTGGGGCACTAAAGGCAACTGAAACGATTCGGATCCTGTATTACTATTCTTAT
CACACTGGCTCACCTTCGGGTGGGCCTTTCTGCGTTTATATACTAGAGAGAGAATATAAAAAGCCAGATT
ATTAATCCGGCTTTTTTATTATTTACTTTATCTGAGAATAGTCAATCTTCGGAAATCCCAGGTGGCGAGT
TTTTATTTCGTTTATTTCAATTAAGGTAACTAAAAAACTCCTTTACTCAGGTCTGCCGTAAGGGGGGTTT
GTACCGTACACCACTGAGACCGCGGTGGTTGACCAGACAAACCACGAATTATTGACCACTTCCGAGTAGA
ATCGTGCTTCAGTAAGAGAGTCACTAAGGGTTAGTTAGTTAGATTAGCAGAAAGTCAAAAGCCTCCGACC
GGAGGCTTTTGACTAAAACTTCCCTTGGGGTTATCATTGGGGCTCACTCAAAGGCGGTAATCAGATAAAA
AAAATCCTTAGCTTTCGCTAAGGATGATTTCTGCTAGTATTATTAGAAAAACTCATCGAGCATCAAATGA
AACTGCAATTTATTCATATCAGGATTATCAATACCATATTTTTGAAAAAGCCGTTTCTGTAATGAAGGAG
AAAACTCACCGAGGCAGTTCCAAAGAATGGCAAGGTCCTGGTAACGGTCTGCGATTCCGACCCGTCCAAC
ATCAATACAACCTATTAATTTCCCCTCGTCAAAAATAAGGTTATCAAGTGAGAAATCACCATGAGTGACG
ACTGAATCCGGTGAGAATGGCAAGAGCTTGTGCATTTCTTTCCAGACTTGTTCAACAGGCCAGCCATTAC
GCTCGTCATCAAAATCACTCGCATCAACCAAACCGTTATTCATGCGTGATTGCGCCTGAGCAAGACGAAA
TACACGATCGCTGTTAAAAGGACAATTACAAACAGGAATCGAATGTAACCGGCGCAGGAACACGGCCAGC
GCATCAACAATATTTTCACCTGAATCAGGATATTCTTCTAATACCTGGAAGGCTGTTTTCCCAGGAATCG
CGGTGGTGAGTAACCACGCATCATCAGGAGTACGGATAAAATGCTTGATGGTCGGGAGAGGCATAAACTC
CGTCAGCCAGTTGAGACGGACCATCTCATCTGTAACATCATTGGCAACGCTACCTTTGCCATGTTTCAGA
AACAACTCTGGCGCATCGGGCTTCCCATACAAGCGATAGATTGTCGCACCTGATTGCCCGACATTATCGC
GAGCCCATTTATACCCATATAAATCAGCGTCCATGTTGGAGTTTAAGCGCGGACGGGAGCAAGACGTTTC
CCGTTGAATATGGCTCATAACACCCCTTGTATTACTGTTTATGTAAGCAGACAGTTTTATTGTTCATGAT
GATATATTTTTATCTTGTGCAATGTAACATCAGAGATTTTGAGACACAACGTGGCTTTGTTGAATAAATC
GAACTTTTGCTGAGTTGAAGGATCAGCTCTAGTAGTTACATTGTCGATCTGTTCATGGTGAACAGCTTTA
AATGCACCAAAAACTCGTAAAAGCTCTGATGTATCTATCTTTTTTACACCGTTTTCATCTGTGCATATGG
ACAGTTTTCCCTTTGATATCTAACGGTGAACAGTTGTTCTACTTTTGTTTGTTAGTCTTGATGCTTCACT
GATAGATACAAGAGCCATAAGAACCTCAGATCCTTCCGTATTTAGCCAGTATGTTCTCTAGTGTGGTTCG
TTGTTTTTGCGTGAGCCATGAGAACGAACCATTGAGATCATGCTTACTTTGCATGTCACTCAAAAATTTT
GCCTCAAAACTGGTGAGCTGAATTTTTGCAGTTAAAGCATCGTGTAGTGTTTTTCTTAGTCCGTTACGTA
GGTAGGAATCTGATGTAATGGTTGTTGGTATTTTGTCACCATTCATTTTTATCTGGTTGTTCTCAAGTTC
GGTTACGAGATCCATTTGTCTATCTAGTTCAACTTGGAAAATCAACGTATCAGTCGGGCGGCCTCGCTTA
TCAACCACCAATTTCATATTGCTGTAAGTGTTTAAATCTTTACTTATTGGTTTCAAAACCCATTGGTTAA
GCCTTTTAAACTCATGGTAGTTATTTTCAAGCATTAACATGAACTTAAATTCATCAAGGCTAATCTCTAT
ATTTGCCTTGTGAGTTTTCTTTTGTGTTAGTTCTTTTAATAACCACTCATAAATCCTCATAGAGTATTTG
TTTTCAAAAGACTTAACATGTTCCAGATTATATTTTATGAATTTTTTTAACTGGAAAAGATAAGGCAATA
TCTCTTCACTAAAAACTAATTCTAATTTTTCGCTTGAGAACTTGGCATAGTTTGTCCACTGGAAAATCTC
AAAGCCTTTAACCAAAGGATTCCTGATTTCCACAGTTCTCGTCATCAGCTCTCTGGTTGCTTTAGCTAAT
ACACCATAAGCATTTTCCCTACTGATGTTCATCATCTGAGCGTATTGGTTATAAGTGAACGATACCGTCC
GTTCTTTCCTTGTAGGGTTTTCAATCGTGGGGTTGAGTAGTGCCACACAGCATAAAATTAGCTTGGTTTC
ATGCTCCGTTAAGTCATAGCGACTAATCGCTAGTTCATTTGCTTTGAAAACAACTAATTCAGACATACAT
CTCAATTGGTCTAGGTGATTTTAATCACTATACCAATTGAGATGGGCTAGTCAATGATAATTACATGTCC
TTTTCCTTTGAGTTGTGGGTATCTGTAAATTCTGCTAGACCTTTGCTGGAAAACTTGTAAATTCTGCTAG
ACCCTCTGTAAATTCCGCTAGACCTTTGTGTGTTTTTTTTGTTTATATTCAAGTGGTTATAATTTATAGA
ATAAAGAAAGAATAAAAAAAGATAAAAAGAATAGATCCCAGCCCTGTGTATAACTCACTACTTTAGTCAG
TTCCGCAGTATTACAAAAGGATGTCGCAAACGCTGTTTGCTCCTCTACAAAACAGACCTTAAAACCCTAA
AGGCTTAAGTAGCACCCTCGCAAGCTCGGGCAAATCGCTGAATATTCCTTTTGTCTCCGACCATCAGGCA
CCTGAGTCGCTGTCTTTTTCGTGACATTCAGTTCGCTGCGCTCACGGCTCTGGCAGTGAATGGGGGTAAA
TGGCACTACAGGCGCCTTTTATGGATTCATGCAAGGAAACTACCCATAATACAAGAAAAGCCCGTCACGG
GCTTCTCAGGGCGTTTTATGGCGGGTCTGCTATGTGGTGCTATCTGACTTTTTGCTGTTCAGCAGTTCCT
GCCCTCTGATTTTCCAGTCTGACCACTTCGGATTATCCCGTGACAGGTCATTCAGACTGGCTAATGCACC
CAGTAAGGCAGCGGTATCATCAACAGGCTTACCCGTCTTACTGTCCCTAGTGCTTGGATTCTCACCAATA
AAAAACGCCCGGCGGCAACCGAGCGTTCTGAACAAATCCAGATGGAGTTCTGAGGTCATTACTGGATCTA
TCAACAGGAGTCCAAGCGAGCTCGTAAACTTGGTCTGACAGCTCTAGCTCCGGCAAAAAAACGGGCAAGG
TGTCACCACCCTGCCCTTTTTCTTTAAAACCGAAAAGATTACTTCGCGTTTGCCACCTGACGTCTAAGAA
AAGGAATATTCAGCAATTTGCCCGTGCCGAAGAAAGGCCCACCCGTGAAGGTGAGCCAGTGAGTTGATTG
CTACGTAATTAGTTAGTTAGCCCTTAGTGACTC
